Addgene plasmid #157482: pD649-HAsp-SEMA6B-COMP5AP-AviTag-9xHis
Purpose: Mammalian expression of cell-surface protein extracellular domain fused to COMP5AP-AviTag-9xHis. Protein is secreted from cells.
Depositing lab: Chris Garcia. Publication: A Human IgSF Cell-Surface Interactome Reveals a Complex Network of Protein-Protein Interactions. Wojtowicz WM, Vielmetter J, Fernandes RA, Siepe DH, Eastman CL, Chisholm GB, Cox S, Klock H, Anderson PW, Rue SM, Miller JJ, Glaser SM, Bragstad ML, Vance J, Lam AW, Lesley SA, Zinn K, Garcia KC. Cell. 2020 Aug 20;182(4):1027-1043.e17. doi: 10.1016/j.cell.2020.07.025. PubMed 32822567.
Backbone
  Vector backbone: pD649
  Backbone size w/o insert (bp): 7153
  Vector type: Mammalian Expression
Growth in bacteria
  Bacterial resistance: Ampicillin, 100 μg/mL
  Growth temperature: 37°C
  Growth strain: DH5alpha
  Copy number: High Copy
Gene/Insert
  Gene/Insert name: SEMA6B (alt name: SEM6B)
  Species: H. sapiens (human)
  Insert size (bp): 1734
  Entrez Gene: SEMA6B (a.k.a. EPM11, SEM-SEMA-Y, SEMA-VIB, SEMAN, semaZ)
  Promoter: CMV/SP6
  Tag / fusion protein: COMP5AP-AviTag-9xHis (C terminal on backbone)
  Cloning method: Restriction Enzyme; 5′ cloning site GCGGCCGC (not destroyed); 3′ cloning site GGCGCGCC (not destroyed)
  Sequencing primers: 5′ ATTTAGGTGACACTATAG; 3′ CGTCGCACTCCATCACGGTG
Resource information
  A portion of this plasmid was derived from a plasmid made by: synthesis by ThermoFisher
Terms and licenses: Academic/Nonprofit Terms; Industry Terms: Not Available to Industry
Depositor comments: Some plasmids in this collection may have an IS4-like element ISVsa5 family transposase upstream of the CMV promoter.
How to cite: pD649-HAsp-SEMA6B-COMP5AP-AviTag-9xHis was a gift from Chris Garcia (Addgene plasmid # 157482 ; http://n2t.net/addgene:157482 ; RRID:Addgene_157482)
