[The description below was written by a language model from this plasmid's Addgene catalogue record and pLannotate feature annotations shown in this document.]
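Description:
pD649-HAsp-SEMA6B-COMP5AP-AviTag-9xHis is a mammalian expression plasmid built on the pD649 backbone for producing a secreted, multimerised form of the extracellular domain of human semaphorin 6B (SEMA6B). It is propagated in E. coli as a high-copy plasmid through a ColE1/pUC-type origin and selected with ampicillin (β-lactamase). The feature table also shows an SV40 early promoter/EM7 promoter cassette driving a puromycin N-acetyltransferase gene with an SV40 poly(A) signal, which could allow selection in mammalian cells. Short annotated fragments of f1 ori, ble, KanR, lacZα and a lac operator appear to be backbone remnants. The depositor notes that some plasmids in this collection may carry an IS4-like transposase element upstream of the CMV promoter; no such feature is annotated in this sequence.

The expression cassette uses the CMV immediate-early enhancer and promoter followed by a fragment of CMV intron A. An SP6 promoter sits just upstream of the coding region and serves as a sequencing primer site. The open reading frame begins with a secretion signal: the construct name indicates an HA signal peptide, while the annotation software labels a short fragment as an IgH signal sequence. It continues with the roughly 1.7 kb SEMA6B ectodomain, cloned between retained NotI and AscI sites. Fused at the C-terminus are the coiled-coil pentamerisation segment of rat cartilage oligomeric matrix protein (COMP), human placental alkaline phosphatase, an AviTag for enzymatic biotinylation and a polyhistidine tag (9xHis by name, annotated as 8xHis). A bGH poly(A) signal ends the transcript.

The resulting pentameric, enzyme-labelled protein gains avidity for weak binding partners and can be detected by its phosphatase activity. This suits the construct's origin in a systematic screen of human cell-surface protein–protein interactions.
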