Features (pLannotate 1.2.2; 24 found; start..end, strand, type, name):
     77..380     +  enhancer       CMV enhancer: human cytomegalovirus immediate early enhancer
    381..584     +  promoter       CMV promoter: human cytomegalovirus (CMV) immediate early promoter
    720..763     +  intron         CMV intron (fragment): modified intron A from human cytomegalovirus
    815..833     +  promoter       SP6 promoter: promoter for bacteriophage SP6 RNA polymerase
    837..874     +  CDS            IgH signal sequence (fragment): signal sequence from the mouse immunoglobulin heavy chain variable region
    974..2716    +  CDS            SEMA6B (fragment): SEM6B_HUMAN - Also known as SEMAN, SEMAZ. Experimental evidence at protein level: Swiss-Prot protein existence level 1. (Microbial infection) Acts as a receptor for P.sordellii toxin TcsL in the in the vascular endothelium. From Homo sapiens (Human).
   2813..2992    +  CDS            Comp (fragment): COMP_RAT - Experimental evidence at protein level: Swiss-Prot protein existence level 1. May play a role in the structural integrity of cartilage via its interaction with other extracellular matrix proteins such as the collagens and fibronectin. Can mediate the interaction of chondrocytes with the cartilage extracellular matrix through interaction with cell surface integrin receptors. Could play a role in the pathogenesis of osteoarthritis. Potent suppressor of apoptosis in both primary chondrocytes and transformed cells. Suppresses apoptosis by blocking the activation of caspase-3 and by indu
   2980..4432    +  CDS            SEAP (fragment): secreted alkaline phosphatase from human placenta The natural enzyme has a C-terminal transmembrane sequence that is replaced by a GPI anchor.
   4457..4498    +  CDS            AviTag™ (fragment): peptide tag that allows for enzymatic biotinylation
   4502..4525    +  CDS            8xHis: 8xHis affinity tag
   4671..4782    +  polyA_signal   bGH poly(A) signal: bovine growth hormone polyadenylation signal
   4783..4891    +  rep_origin     f1 ori (fragment): f1 bacteriophage origin of replication; arrow indicates direction of (+) strand synthesis
   4905..5234    +  promoter       SV40 promoter: SV40 enhancer and early promoter
   5282..5329    +  promoter       EM7 promoter: synthetic bacterial promoter&nbsp
   5348..5947    +  CDS            PuroR (fragment): puromycin N-acetyltransferase; pac from Streptomyces; confers resistance to puromycin
   5957..6082    +  CDS            ble (fragment): BLE_KLEPN - Experimental evidence at protein level: Swiss-Prot protein existence level 1. Binding protein with a strong affinity to the bleomycin family of antibiotics. Binds to CL990; an antimitotic-antibiotic compound. From Klebsiella pneumoniae.
   6077..6198    +  polyA_signal   SV40 poly(A) signal: SV40 polyadenylation signal
   6251..7111    -  CDS            AmpR: β-lactamase; bla; confers resistance to ampicillin, carbenicillin, and related antibiotics
   7114..7210    -  promoter       AmpR promoter (fragment): bla
   7240..7264    -  CDS            KanR (fragment): aminoglycoside phosphotransferase; aph(3')-Ia; confers resistance to kanamycin
   7375..7963    +  rep_origin     ori: high-copy-number ColE1/pMB1/pBR322/pUC origin of replication
   8188..8205    +  terminator     rrnB T2 terminator (fragment): transcription terminator T2 from the E. coli rrnB gene
   8230..8249    -  CDS            lacZα (fragment): LacZα fragment of β-galactosidase; lacZ fragment
   8705..8721    +  protein_bind   lac operator: The lac repressor binds to the lac operator to inhibit transcription in E. coli. This inhibition can be relieved by adding lactose or isopropyl-β-D-thiogalactopyranoside (IPTG). lac repressor encoded by lacI
>Addgene plasmid #157482 | pD649-HAsp-SEMA6B-COMP5AP-AviTag-9xHis | addgene full sequence | sequence record 385995 | Addgene NGS Result
GGCATTGATTATTGACTAGTTATTAATAGTAATCAATTACGGGGTCATTAGTTCATAGCCCATATATGGA
GTTCCGCGTTACATAACTTACGGTAAATGGCCCGCCTGGCTGACCGCCCAACGACCCCCGCCCATTGACG
TCAATAATGACGTATGTTCCCATAGTAACGCCAATAGGGACTTTCCATTGACGTCAATGGGTGGAGTATT
TACGGTAAACTGCCCACTTGGCAGTACATCAAGTGTATCATATGCCAAGTACGCCCCCTATTGACGTCAA
TGACGGTAAATGGCCCGCCTGGCATTATGCCCAGTACATGACCTTATGGGACTTTCCTACTTGGCAGTAC
ATCTACGTATTAGTCATCGCTATTACCATGGTGATGCGGTTTTGGCAGTACATCAATGGGCGTGGATAGC
GGTTTGACTCACGGGGATTTCCAAGTCTCCACCCCATTGACGTCAATGGGAGTTTGTTTTGGCACCAAAA
TCAACGGGACTTTCCAAAATGTCGTAACAACTCCGCCCCATTGACGCAAATGGGCGGTAGGCGTGTACGG
TGGGAGGTCTATATAAGCAGAGCTCGTTTAGTGAACCGTCAGATCGCCTGGAGACGCCATCCACGCTGTT
TTGACCTCCATAGAAGACACCGGGACCGATCCAGCCTCCGCGGCCGGGAACGGTGCATTGGAACGCGGAT
TCCCCGTGCCAAGAGTGACGTAAGTACCGCCTATAGAGTCTATAGGCCCACCCCCTTGGCTTCGTTAGAA
CGCGGCTACAATTAATACATAACCTTATGTATCATACACATACGATTTAGGTGACACTATAGAATAACAT
CCACTTTGCCTTTCTCTCCACAGGTGTCCACTCCCAGGTCCAACTGCACCTCGGTTCTATCGAAAACGCG
CCTGCTAGCGCCACCATGAAGACCATCATTGCCCTGAGCTACATCTTCTGCCTGGTGTTCGCTGCGGCCG
CCTTGTTTCCTGAAGAACCTCCTCCTCTGTCTGTGGCCCCTCGGGACTACCTGAATCACTACCCTGTGTT
TGTTGGCAGCGGCCCTGGTAGACTTACACCAGCTGAAGGCGCCGACGACCTGAATATCCAGCGGGTGCTG
AGAGTGAACAGAACCCTGTTCATCGGCGACCGGGACAACCTGTACAGAGTGGAACTGGAACCTCCTACCA
GCACCGAGCTGAGATACCAGAGAAAGCTGACCTGGCGGAGCAACCCCAGCGACATCAACGTGTGCAGAAT
GAAGGGCAAGCAAGAGGGCGAGTGCCGGAACTTTGTGAAGGTGCTGCTGCTGAGAGATGAGAGCACACTG
TTCGTGTGCGGCAGCAACGCCTTCAATCCCGTGTGCGCCAACTACAGCATCGACACACTGCAGCCCGTGG
GCGACAATATCTCTGGCATGGCCAGATGTCCCTACGATCCCAAACATGCCAACGTGGCCCTGTTCAGCGA
CGGCATGCTGTTTACCGCCACCGTGACCGACTTTCTGGCCATCGATGCCGTGATCTACAGAAGCCTGGGC
GACAGACCTACACTGAGAACCGTGAAGCACGACAGCAAGTGGTTCAAAGAACCCTACTTCGTGCACGCCG
TGGAATGGGGCAGCCACGTGTACTTTTTCTTCCGGGAAATCGCCATGGAATTCAACTACCTGGAAAAGGT
GGTGGTGTCCAGAGTGGCCAGAGTGTGCAAAAACGATGTCGGCGGCAGCCCCAGAGTGCTGGAAAAGCAG
TGGACAAGCTTCCTGAAGGCCCGGCTGAATTGCTCTGTGCCTGGCGACAGCCACTTCTACTTCAATGTGC
TGCAGGCCGTGACCGGCGTGGTGTCTCTTGGAGGTAGACCTGTGGTGCTGGCCGTGTTTAGCACCCCTAG
CAATTCTATCCCTGGCAGCGCCGTGTGTGCCTTCGATCTGACACAAGTGGCCGCCGTGTTCGAGGGCAGA
TTCAGAGAGCAGAAGTCCCCTGAGAGCATCTGGACCCCTGTGCCTGAAGATCAGGTGCCAAGACCTAGAC
CTGGCTGTTGTGCTGCCCCTGGCATGCAGTACAATGCCTCTTCTGCCCTGCCTGACGACATCCTGAACTT
CGTGAAAACACACCCTCTGATGGACGAGGCCGTGCCTTCTCTTGGACATGCCCCTTGGATTCTGCGGACC
CTGATGAGACATCAGCTGACAAGAGTGGCCGTGGATGTTGGAGCCGGACCTTGGGGAAATCAGACCGTGG
TGTTTCTGGGCTCTGAGGCCGGCACAGTGCTGAAATTTCTTGTGCGGCCTAATGCCAGCACAAGCGGAAC
AAGCGGCCTGAGCGTGTTCCTGGAAGAGTTCGAGACATACAGACCCGACAGATGCGGTAGACCAGGCGGC
GGAGAAACAGGACAGAGACTGCTGTCTCTTGAGCTGGATGCTGCTTCTGGTGGCCTGCTGGCCGCCTTTC
CTAGATGTGTTGTTAGAGTGCCTGTGGCCAGGTGCCAGCAGTACAGCGGCTGCATGAAGAACTGCATCGG
CTCTCAGGACCCTTACTGTGGATGGGCCCCTGACGGCAGCTGTATCTTTCTGTCTCCTGGCACCAGAGCC
GCCTTCGAACAAGATGTGTCTGGCGCCTCTACAAGCGGACTGGGAGATTGCACAGGACTGCTGAGGGCCA
GCCTGTCTGAAGATAGAGCTGGCCTGGTGTCCGTGAACCTGCTGGTCACATCTTCTGGCGCGCCGGAAGA
TCAAGTTGATCCAAGATTGATTGATGGCAAGGGCGGATCTCTGGAGGTGCTGTTCCAGGGACCAGGCGGA
AGCGGCAATCCCGGCGGCGATCTGGCCCCCCAGATGCTGCGCGAGCTGCAGGAGACCAATGCCGCCCTGC
AGGACGTGCGCGAGCTGCTGCGCCACCGCGTGAAGGAGATCACCTTCCTGAAGAACACCGTGATGGAGTG
CGACGCCTGCGGTATGCAGCCCTCTAGAGGCTCCGGCTCCATCATCCCAGTTGAGGAGGAGAACCCGGAC
TTCTGGAACCGCGAGGCAGCCGAGGCCCTGGGTGCCGCCAAGAAGCTGCAGCCTGCACAGACAGCCGCCA
AGAACCTCATCATCTTCCTGGGCGATGGGATGGGGGTGTCTACGGTGACAGCTGCCAGGATCCTAAAAGG
GCAGAAGAAGGACAAACTGGGGCCTGAGATACCCCTGGCCATGGACCGCTTCCCATATGTGGCTCTGTCC
AAGACATACAATGTAGACAAACATGTGCCAGACAGTGGAGCCACAGCCACGGCCTACCTGTGCGGGGTCA
AGGGCAACTTCCAGACCATTGGCTTGAGTGCAGCCGCCCGCTTTAACCAGTGCAACACGACACGCGGCAA
CGAGGTCATCTCCGTGATGAATCGGGCCAAGAAAGCAGGGAAGTCAGTGGGAGTGGTAACCACCACACGA
GTGCAGCACGCCTCGCCAGCCGGCACCTACGCCCACACGGTGAACCGCAACTGGTACTCGGACGCCGACG
TGCCTGCCTCGGCCCGCCAGGAGGGGTGCCAGGACATCGCTACGCAGCTCATCTCCAACATGGACATTGA
CGTGATCCTAGGTGGAGGCCGAAAGTACATGTTTCGCATGGGAACCCCAGACCCTGAGTACCCAGATGAC
TACAGCCAAGGTGGGACCAGGCTGGACGGGAAGAATCTGGTGCAGGAATGGCTGGCGAAGCGCCAGGGTG
CCCGGTATGTGTGGAACCGCACTGAGCTCATGCAGGCTTCCCTGGACCCGTCTGTGACCCATCTCATGGG
TCTCTTTGAGCCTGGAGACATGAAATACGAGATCCACCGAGACTCCACACTGGACCCCTCCCTGATGGAG
ATGACAGAGGCTGCCCTGCGCCTGCTGAGCAGGAACCCCCGCGGCTTCTTCCTCTTCGTGGAGGGTGGTC
GCATCGACCATGGTCATCATGAAAGCAGGGCTTACCGGGCACTGACTGAGACGATCATGTTCGACGACGC
CATTGAGAGGGCGGGCCAGCTCACCAGCGAGGAGGACACGCTGAGCCTCGTCACTGCCGACCACTCCCAC
GTCTTCTCCTTCGGAGGCTACCCCCTGCGAGGGAGCTCCATCTTCGGGCTGGCCCCTGGCAAGGCCCGGG
ACAGGAAGGCCTACACGGTCCTCCTATACGGAAACGGTCCAGGCTATGTGCTCAAGGACGGCGCCCGGCC
GGATGTTACCGAGAGCGAGAGCGGGAGCCCCGAGTATCGGCAGCAGTCAGCAGTGCCCCTGGACGAAGAG
ACCCACGCAGGCGAGGACGTGGCGGTGTTCGCGCGCGGCCCGCAGGCGCACCTGGTTCACGGCGTGCAGG
AGCAGACCTTCATAGCGCACGTCATGGCCTTCGCCGCCTGCCTGGAGCCCTACACCGCCTGCGACCTGGC
GCCCCCCGCCGGCACCACCGACGCCGCGCACCCGGGTGGCGGAGGACTGAACGACATCTTCGAGGCTCAG
AAAATCGAATGGCACGAACATCACCATCACCATCACCATCACCATTAAGGCCGGCCTGTAGTCACTGGCA
CAACGCGTTACCCGGTAAGCCAATCGGGTATACACGGTCGTCATACTGCAGACAGGGTTCTTCTACTTTG
CAAGATAGTCTTGAGTAGTAAAATAAATAGATAGAGAAAATCAGCCTCGACTGTGCCTTCTAGTTGCCAG
CCATCTGTTGTTTGCCCCTCCCCCGTGCCTTCCTTGACCCTGGAAGGTGCCACTCCCACTGTCCTTTCCT
AATAAAATGAGGAAATTGCATCACAACACTCAACCCTATCTCGGTCTATTCTTTTGATTTATAAGGGATT
TTGCCGATTTCGGCCTATTGGTTAAAAAATGAGCTGATTTAACAAAAATTTAACGCGAATTAATTCTGTG
GAATGTGTGTCAGTTAGGGTGTGGAAAGTCCCCAGGCTCCCCAGCAGGCAGAAGTATGCAAAGCATGCAT
CTCAATTAGTCAGCAACCAGGTGTGGAAAGTCCCCAGGCTCCCCAGCAGGCAGAAGTATGCAAAGCATGC
ATCTCAATTAGTCAGCAACCATAGTCCCGCCCCTAACTCCGCCCATCCCGCCCCTAACTCCGCCCAGTTC
CGCCCATTCTCCGCCCCATGGCTGACTAATTTTTTTTATTTATGCAGAGGCCGAGGCCGCCTCTGCCTCT
GAGCTATTCCAGAAGTAGTGAGGAGGCTTTTTTGGAGGCCTAGGCTTTTGCAAAAAGCTCCCGGGAGCTT
GTATATCCATTTTCGGATCTGATCAGCACGTGTTGACAATTAATCATCGGCATAGTATATCGGCATAGTA
TAATACGACAAGGTGAGGAACTAAACCATGACCGAGTACAAGCCCACGGTGCGCCTCGCCACCCGCGACG
ACGTCCCCAGGGCCGTACGCACCCTCGCCGCCGCGTTCGCCGACTACCCCGCCACGCGCCACACCGTCGA
TCCGGACCGCCACATCGAGCGGGTCACCGAGCTGCAAGAACTCTTCCTCACGCGCGTCGGGCTCGACATC
GGCAAGGTGTGGGTCGCGGACGACGGCGCCGCGGTGGCGGTCTGGACCACGCCGGAGAGCGTCGAAGCGG
GGGCGGTGTTCGCCGAGATCGGCCCGCGCATGGCCGAGTTGAGCGGTTCCCGGCTGGCCGCGCAGCAACA
GATGGAAGGCCTCCTGGCGCCGCACCGGCCCAAGGAGCCCGCGTGGTTCCTGGCCACCGTCGGCGTCTCG
CCCGACCACCAGGGCAAGGGTCTGGGCAGCGCCGTCGTGCTCCCCGGAGTGGAGGCGGCCGAGCGCGCCG
GGGTGCCCGCCTTCCTGGAGACATCCGCGCCCCGCAACCTCCCCTTCTACGAGCGGCTCGGCTTCACCGT
CACCGCCGACGTCGAGGTGCCCGAAGGACCGCGCACCTGGTGCATGACCCGCAAGCCCGGTGCCTGACAC
GTGCTACGAGATTTCGATTCCACCGCCGCCTTCTATGAAAGGTTGGGCTTCGGAATCGTTTTCCGGGACG
CCGGCTGGATGATCCTCCAGCGCGGGGATCTCATGCTGGAGTTCTTCGCCCACCCCAACTTGTTTATTGC
AGCTTATAATGGTTACAAATAAAGCAATAGCATCACAAATTTCACAAATAAAGCATTTTTTTCACTGCAT
TCTAGTTGTGGTTTGTCCAAACTCATCAATGTATCTTATCATGTCTGTATACCGTCGACCTCTAGCTAGA
GCTTGGCGTAATCATGGTCATTACCAATGCTTAATCAGTGAGGCACCTATCTCAGCGATCTGTCTATTTC
GTTCATCCATAGTTGCCTGACTCCCCGTCGTGTAGATAACTACGATACGGGAGGGCTTACCATCTGGCCC
CAGCGCTGCGATGATACCGCGAGAACCACGCTCACCGGCTCCGGATTTATCAGCAATAAACCAGCCAGCC
GGAAGGGCCGAGCGCAGAAGTGGTCCTGCAACTTTATCCGCCTCCATCCAGTCTATTAATTGTTGCCGGG
AAGCTAGAGTAAGTAGTTCGCCAGTTAATAGTTTGCGCAACGTTGTTGCCATCGCTACAGGCATCGTGGT
GTCACGCTCGTCGTTTGGTATGGCTTCATTCAGCTCCGGTTCCCAACGATCAAGGCGAGTTACATGATCC
CCCATGTTGTGCAAAAAAGCGGTTAGCTCCTTCGGTCCTCCGATCGTTGTCAGAAGTAAGTTGGCCGCAG
TGTTATCACTCATGGTTATGGCAGCACTGCATAATTCTCTTACTGTCATGCCATCCGTAAGATGCTTTTC
TGTGACTGGTGAGTACTCAACCAAGTCATTCTGAGAATAGTGTATGCGGCGACCGAGTTGCTCTTGCCCG
GCGTCAATACGGGATAATACCGCGCCACATAGCAGAACTTTAAAAGTGCTCATCATTGGAAAACGTTCTT
CGGGGCGAAAACTCTCAAGGATCTTACCGCTGTTGAGATCCAGTTCGATGTAACCCACTCGTGCACCCAA
CTGATCTTCAGCATCTTTTACTTTCACCAGCGTTTCTGGGTGAGCAAAAACAGGAAGGCAAAATGCCGCA
AAAAAGGGAATAAGGGCGACACGGAAATGTTGAATACTCATATTCTTCCTTTTTCAATATTATTGAAGCA
TTTATCAGGGTTATTGTCTCATGAGCGGATACATATTTGAATGTATTTAGAAAAATAAACAAATAGGGGT
CAGTGTTACAACCAATTAACCAATTCTGAACATTATCGCGAGCCCATTTATACCTGAATATGGCTCATAA
CACCCCTTGCTCATGACCAAAATCCCTTAACGTGAGTTACGCGCGCGTCGTTCCACTGAGCGTCAGACCC
CGTAGAAAAGATCAAAGGATCTTCTTGAGATCCTTTTTTTCTGCGCGTAATCTGCTGCTTGCAAACAAAA
AAACCACCGCTACCAGCGGTGGTTTGTTTGCCGGATCAAGAGCTACCAACTCTTTTTCCGAAGGTAACTG
GCTTCAGCAGAGCGCAGATACCAAATACTGTTCTTCTAGTGTAGCCGTAGTTAGCCCACCACTTCAAGAA
CTCTGTAGCACCGCCTACATACCTCGCTCTGCTAATCCTGTTACCAGTGGCTGCTGCCAGTGGCGATAAG
TCGTGTCTTACCGGGTTGGACTCAAGACGATAGTTACCGGATAAGGCGCAGCGGTCGGGCTGAACGGGGG
GTTCGTGCACACAGCCCAGCTTGGAGCGAACGACCTACACCGAACTGAGATACCTACAGCGTGAGCTATG
AGAAAGCGCCACGCTTCCCGAAGGGAGAAAGGCGGACAGGTATCCGGTAAGCGGCAGGGTCGGAACAGGA
GAGCGCACGAGGGAGCTTCCAGGGGGAAACGCCTGGTATCTTTATAGTCCTGTCGGGTTTCGCCACCTCT
GACTTGAGCGTCGATTTTTGTGATGCTCGTCAGGGGGGCGGAGCCTATGGAAAAACGCCAGCAACGCGGC
CTTTTTACGGTTCCTGGCCTTTTGCTGGCCTTTTGCTCACATGTTCTTTCCTGCGTTATCCCCTGATTCT
GTGGATAACCGTATTACCGCCTTTGAGTGAGCTGATACCGCTCGCCGCAGCCGAACGACCGAGCGCAGCG
AGTCAGTGAGCGAGGAAGCGGAAGGCGAGAGTAGGGAACTGCCAGGCATCAAACTAAGCAGAAGGCCCCT
GACGGATGGCCTTTTTGCGTTTCTACAAACTCTTTCTGTGTTGTAAAACGACGGCCAGTCTTAAGCTCGG
GCCCCCTGGGCGGTTCTGATAACGAGTAATCGTTAATCCGCAAATAACGTAAAAACCCGCTTCGGCGGGT
TTTTTTATGGGGGGAGTTTAGGGAAAGAGCATTTGTCAGAATATTTAAGGGCGCCTGTCACTTTGCTTGA
TATATGAGAATTATTTAACCTTATAAATGAGAAAAAAGCAACGCACTTTAAATAAGATACGTTGCTTTTT
CGATTGATGAACACCTATAATTAAACTATTCATCTATTATTTATGATTTTTTGTATATACAATATTTCTA
GTTTGTTAAAGAGAATTAAGAAAATAAATCTCGAAAATAATAAAGGGAAAATCAGTTTTTGATATCAAAA
TTATACATGTCAACGATAATACAAAATATAATACAAACTATAAGATGTTATCAGTATTTATTATCATTTA
GAATAAATTTTGTGTCGCCCTTAATTGTGAGCGGATAACAATTACGAGCTTCATGCACAGTGGCGTTGAC
TCAATATTGGCCATTAGCCATATTATTCATTGGTTATATAGCATAAATCAATATTGGCTATTGGCCATTG
CATACGTTGTATCTATATCATAATATGTACATTTATATTGGCTCATGTCCAATATGACCGCCATGTT
