>Addgene plasmid #157482 | pD649-HAsp-SEMA6B-COMP5AP-AviTag-9xHis | depositor partial sequence | sequence record 304074 | insert (extracellular domain)
TTGTTTCCTGAAGAACCTCCTCCTCTGTCTGTGGCCCCTCGGGACTACCTGAATCACTACCCTGTGTTTG
TTGGCAGCGGCCCTGGTAGACTTACACCAGCTGAAGGCGCCGACGACCTGAATATCCAGCGGGTGCTGAG
AGTGAACAGAACCCTGTTCATCGGCGACCGGGACAACCTGTACAGAGTGGAACTGGAACCTCCTACCAGC
ACCGAGCTGAGATACCAGAGAAAGCTGACCTGGCGGAGCAACCCCAGCGACATCAACGTGTGCAGAATGA
AGGGCAAGCAAGAGGGCGAGTGCCGGAACTTTGTGAAGGTGCTGCTGCTGAGAGATGAGAGCACACTGTT
CGTGTGCGGCAGCAACGCCTTCAATCCCGTGTGCGCCAACTACAGCATCGACACACTGCAGCCCGTGGGC
GACAATATCTCTGGCATGGCCAGATGTCCCTACGATCCCAAACATGCCAACGTGGCCCTGTTCAGCGACG
GCATGCTGTTTACCGCCACCGTGACCGACTTTCTGGCCATCGATGCCGTGATCTACAGAAGCCTGGGCGA
CAGACCTACACTGAGAACCGTGAAGCACGACAGCAAGTGGTTCAAAGAACCCTACTTCGTGCACGCCGTG
GAATGGGGCAGCCACGTGTACTTTTTCTTCCGGGAAATCGCCATGGAATTCAACTACCTGGAAAAGGTGG
TGGTGTCCAGAGTGGCCAGAGTGTGCAAAAACGATGTCGGCGGCAGCCCCAGAGTGCTGGAAAAGCAGTG
GACAAGCTTCCTGAAGGCCCGGCTGAATTGCTCTGTGCCTGGCGACAGCCACTTCTACTTCAATGTGCTG
CAGGCCGTGACCGGCGTGGTGTCTCTTGGAGGTAGACCTGTGGTGCTGGCCGTGTTTAGCACCCCTAGCA
ATTCTATCCCTGGCAGCGCCGTGTGTGCCTTCGATCTGACACAAGTGGCCGCCGTGTTCGAGGGCAGATT
CAGAGAGCAGAAGTCCCCTGAGAGCATCTGGACCCCTGTGCCTGAAGATCAGGTGCCAAGACCTAGACCT
GGCTGTTGTGCTGCCCCTGGCATGCAGTACAATGCCTCTTCTGCCCTGCCTGACGACATCCTGAACTTCG
TGAAAACACACCCTCTGATGGACGAGGCCGTGCCTTCTCTTGGACATGCCCCTTGGATTCTGCGGACCCT
GATGAGACATCAGCTGACAAGAGTGGCCGTGGATGTTGGAGCCGGACCTTGGGGAAATCAGACCGTGGTG
TTTCTGGGCTCTGAGGCCGGCACAGTGCTGAAATTTCTTGTGCGGCCTAATGCCAGCACAAGCGGAACAA
GCGGCCTGAGCGTGTTCCTGGAAGAGTTCGAGACATACAGACCCGACAGATGCGGTAGACCAGGCGGCGG
AGAAACAGGACAGAGACTGCTGTCTCTTGAGCTGGATGCTGCTTCTGGTGGCCTGCTGGCCGCCTTTCCT
AGATGTGTTGTTAGAGTGCCTGTGGCCAGGTGCCAGCAGTACAGCGGCTGCATGAAGAACTGCATCGGCT
CTCAGGACCCTTACTGTGGATGGGCCCCTGACGGCAGCTGTATCTTTCTGTCTCCTGGCACCAGAGCCGC
CTTCGAACAAGATGTGTCTGGCGCCTCTACAAGCGGACTGGGAGATTGCACAGGACTGCTGAGGGCCAGC
CTGTCTGAAGATAGAGCTGGCCTGGTGTCCGTGAACCTGCTGGTCACATCTTCT
